>Addgene plasmid #82985 | pDONR223_NFIL3_WT_V5 | addgene full sequence | sequence record 162904 | Addgene NGS result
CTTCCTGGCTAGCGGTACGCGTATTAATTGCGTTGCGCTCACTGCCCGCTTTCCAGTCGGGAAACCTGTC
GTGCCAGCTGCATTAATGAATCGGCCAACGCGCGGGGAGAGGCGGTTTGCGTATTGGGCGCTCTTCCGCT
TCCTCGCTCACTGACTCGCTGCGCTCGGTCGTTCGGCTGCGGCGAGCGGTATCAGCTCACTCAAAGGCGG
TAATACGGTTATCCACAGAATCAGGGGATAACGCAGGAAAGAACATGTGAGCAAAAGGCCAGCAAAAGGC
CAGGAACCGTAAAAAGGCCGCGTTGCTGGCGTTTTTCCATAGGCTCCGCCCCCCTGACGAGCATCACAAA
AATCGACGCTCAAGTCAGAGGTGGCGAAACCCGACAGGACTATAAAGATACCAGGCGTTTCCCCCTGGAA
GCTCCCTCGTGCGCTCTCCTGTTCCGACCCTGCCGCTTACCGGATACCTGTCCGCCTTTCTCCCTTCGGG
AAGCGTGGCGCTTTCTCATAGCTCACGCTGTAGGTATCTCAGTTCGGTGTAGGTCGTTCGCTCCAAGCTG
GGCTGTGTGCACGAACCCCCCGTTCAGCCCGACCGCTGCGCCTTATCCGGTAACTATCGTCTTGAGTCCA
ACCCGGTAAGACACGACTTATCGCCACTGGCAGCAGCCACTGGTAACAGGATTAGCAGAGCGAGGTATGT
AGGCGGTGCTACAGAGTTCTTGAAGTGGTGGCCTAACTACGGCTACACTAGAAGAACAGTATTTGGTATC
TGCGCTCTGCTGAAGCCAGTTACCTTCGGAAAAAGAGTTGGTAGCTCTTGATCCGGCAAACAAACCACCG
CTGGTAGCGGTGGTTTTTTTGTTTGCAAGCAGCAGATTACGCGCAGAAAAAAAGGATCTCAAGAAGATCC
TTTGATCTTTTCTACGGGGTCTGACGCTCAGTGGAACGACGCGTAACTCACGTTAAGGGATTTTGGTCAT
GGGTGGCTCGAGGGTTATTTGCCGACTACCTTGGTGATCTCGCCTTTCACGTAGTGGACAAATTCTTCCA
ACTGATCTGCGCGCGAGGCCAAGCGATCTTCTTCTTGTCCAAGATAAGCCTGTCTAGCTTCAAGTATGAC
GGGCTGATACTGGGCCGGCAGGCGCTCCATTGCCCAGTCGGCAGCGACATCCTTCGGCGCGATTTTGCCG
GTTACTGCGCTGTACCAAATGCGGGACAACGTAAGCACTACATTTCGCTCATCGCCAGCCCAGTCGGGCG
GCGAGTTCCATAGCGTTAAGGTTTCATTTAGCGCCTCAAATAGATCCTGTTCAGGAACCGGATCAAAGAG
TTCCTCCGCCGCTGGACCTACCAAGGCAACGCTATGTTCTCTTGCTTTTGTCAGCAAGATAGCCAGATCA
ATGTCGATCGTGGCTGGCTCGAAGATACCTGCAAGAATGTCATTGCGCTGCCATTCTCCAAATTGCAGTT
CGCGCTTAGCTGGATAACGCCACGGAATGATGTCGTCGTGCACAACAATGGTGACTTCTACAGCGCGGAG
AATCTCGCTCTCTCCAGGGGAAGCCGAAGTTTCCAAAAGGTCGTTGATCAAAGCTCGCCGCGTTGTTTCA
TCAAGCCTTACGGTCACCGTAACCAGCAAATCAATATCACTGTGTGGCTTCAGGCCGCCATCCACTGCGG
AGCCGTACAAATGTACGGCCAGCAACGTCGGTTCGAGATGGCGCTCGATGACGCCAACTACCTCTGATAG
TTGAGTCGATACTTCGGCGATCACCGCTTCCCTCATAATGTTTAACTTTGTTTTAGGGCGACTGCCCTGC
TGCGTAACATCGTTGCTGCTCCATAACATCAAACATCGACCCACGGCGTAACGCGCTTGCTGCTTGGATG
CCCGAGGCATAGACTGTACCCCAAAAAAACAGTCATAACAAGCCATGAAAACCGCCACTGCGCCGTTACC
ACCGCTGCGTTCGGTCAAGGTTCTGGACCAGTTGCGTGAGCGCATACGCTACTTGCATTACAGCTTACGA
ACCGAACAGGCTTATGTCCACTGGGTTCGTGCCTTCATCCGTTTCCACGGTGTGCGTCACCCGGCAACCT
TGGGTAGCAGCGAAGTCGAGGCATTTCTGTCCTGGCTGGTCTAGAGGAGGCATGATGATATATTTTTATC
TTGTGCAATGTAACATCAGAGATTTTGAGACACGGGCCAGAGCTGCCAGGAAACAGCTATGACCATGTAA
TACGACTCACTATAGGGGATATCAGCTGGATGGCAAATAATGATTTTATTTTGACTGATAGTGACCTGTT
CGTTGCAACAAATTGATAAGCAATGCTTTCTTATAATGCCAACTTTGTACAAGAAAGTTGGGTACCCAGA
GTCTGAAGCAGAGATTGGTTGTGTGGCTATAAGTCTCTTGAGTGAGACAACCTCTGCAGATAAGTTTGCT
ATCCCCTGCTTCAAATACAAGTTCTCTGGGTCAGAAACTTTGTAGCCACTGTCTTTCATTTCAACAACTC
CAGTTTTGAAACTATTCTGAGTTTTGCCACTCAGTTCTTTTTGATGCCAGTGCTCCGATTTGAGAGACCA
ATCTTGAATGTTAGTCACTTGCACTGAGAAAGGAGTAAGAGAAGAATGTACCATACTTGGGGCACTATGC
TTTTCGAGTTCGAAATGTCTTTTAGATGTCATGTCAATAGGTGAGGAAAGTTTTTGCGTGGCCTCAAATT
CATTATCAAAGGCTTCTACTTTGATCTGCATGGCTTTGGCTTTGATCCGGAGCTTGTGTGGCAAGGCAGA
GGAATTCACTTCTGGAACTTTAACCACAGTTGCATGCACATGCTTGAGTTCAACTGGAGAATGGATGGGG
CCCTTGGGGACCTGTTGCTCGTCTTCTCCATCAGATGACTTTCCTACCACACCATCATCAGTTTCCGACG
TTCTCGGGGAGTTGCTGGAGGATCGGTTGACTTGCAGTAGTGGGGGAGAGTGTGAGTACCCAGAGAAAGA
ATTCCCCATATAGTTTTGATAGATGGACGCTGTGTAAGAGCCTCGGTCATCTCTTGGCTCCCTTGTGTAG
CTCTCTAATTCCATCGGCTCTTGCTTGATAATCTGGAACTTGTTTTCAGGACTTCTGCAGCTTCCCTGCA
CAGAGCTCTCCTGCGTGTGTTCTACTGAGGACACTTCTGAAACATCGGACAGCGAGCTTTGTGGAGAGTG
TTTAATGACAGAAATACAACTACTTGACACCATCGAGGGTTCGTGCTCGTCCACAAATGAACTCACATTG
GATTTGGAAGTCTGGTAATCTTGAAAGTACACAGCTGTAGAATTACTGAGTTTCTGAATCTCTTGAGCAT
ATGCTGTGGAGCTAATTAAACCAAACTTTAATTTTAGTGAAAGCAGCTCAGCTTTTAAAGTGGCGTTTTC
TTCTCCCAGTGCAATTAGTTTGTTCTCTAAAACCAGGTCATTCAGTCGACGCTTCTCACGAGATCTTTTG
GCAGCTTCATTATTTTTCCGCCTTTTTTCCCAATACATAGCATCTTTCTTTTCATCAGGAATGAATTCCC
GTTTCCTCCGACATGCAGAAGATTTGTTCTTCCCCACACTTCCTTCACTGAGAAGCAGCTCCTCACCTGT
TGTGGAGTCTTCTGACACTTCCGTTAAAGCAGAATTAAGGACCATCATCTTGTCCACATTGCTACTGGCA
TCAAGAGACGCCTGCTCCTTTTTGACGGTCTGCATTTTTCTCAGCTGCATGCCAACTTTTTTGTACAAAG
TTGGCATTATAAAAAAGCATTGCTCATCAATTTGTTGCAACGAACAGGTCACTATCAGTCAAAATAAAAT
CATTATTTGGGGCCCGAGCTTAAGACTGGCCGTCGTTTTACAACGTCGTGACTGGGAAAACATCCATGCT
AGCGTTAACGCGAGAGTAGGGAACTGCCAGGCATCAAATAAAACGAAAGGCTCAGTCGGAAGACTGGGCC
TTTCGTTTTATCTGTTGTTTGTCGGTGAACGCTCTCCTGAGTAGGACAAATCCGCCGGGAGCGGATTTGA
ACGTTGTGAAGCAACGGCCCGGAGGGTGGCGGGCAGGACGCCCGCCATAAACTGCCAGGCATCAAACTAA
GCAGAAGGCCATCCTGACGGATGGCCTTTTTGCGTTTCTACAAACT
Features (pLannotate 1.2.2; 12 found; start..end, strand, type, name):
     39..131     -  CDS            lacI (fragment): lac repressor; lacI; The lac repressor binds to the lac operator to inhibit transcription in E. coli. This inhibition can be relieved by adding lactose or isopropyl-β-D-thiogalactopyranoside (IPTG).
    314..902     -  rep_origin     ori: high-copy-number ColE1/pMB1/pBR322/pUC origin of replication
    995..1786    -  CDS            SmR: aminoglycoside adenylyltransferase (Murphy, 1985); aadA; confers resistance to spectinomycin and streptomycin
   1793..1849    -  CDS            GmR (fragment): gentamycin acetyltransferase; aacC1; confers resistance to gentamycin
   2025..2048    -  promoter       Pc promoter (fragment): intI1 (promoter lies within the coding sequence); class 1 integron promoter
   2238..2256    +  promoter       T7 promoter: promoter for bacteriophage T7 RNA polymerase
   2274..2373    +  protein_bind   attL2: mutant version of attL; recombination site for the Gateway® LR reaction LR Clonase™
   2375..3760    -  CDS            NFIL3: NFIL3_HUMAN - Also known as E4BP4, IL3BP1. Experimental evidence at protein level: Swiss-Prot protein existence level 1. Acts as a transcriptional regulator that recognizes and binds to the sequence 5'-[GA]TTA[CT]GTAA[CT]-3', a sequence present in many cellular and viral promoters. Represses transcription from promoters with activating transcription factor (ATF) sites. Represses promoter activity in osteoblasts (By similarity). Represses transcriptional activity of PER1 (By similarity). Represses transcriptional activity of PER2 via the B-site on the promoter (By similarity). Activates transcr
   3763..3858    -  protein_bind   attL3: mutant version of attL; recombination site for the Gateway® LR reaction LR Clonase™
   3875..3911    +  CDS            lacZα (fragment): LacZα fragment of β-galactosidase; lacZ fragment
   3958..4001    -  terminator     rrnB T1 terminator: Escherichia coli rrnB; transcription terminator T1 from the E. coli rrnB gene
   4133..4160    +  terminator     rrnB T2 terminator: transcription terminator T2 from the E. coli rrnB gene
