[The description below was written by a language model from this plasmid's Addgene catalogue record and pLannotate feature annotations shown in this document.]
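Description:
pDONR223_NFIL3_WT_V5 is a Gateway entry clone built on the Invitrogen pDONR223 backbone, carrying the wild-type human NFIL3 open reading frame (also known as E4BP4, a transcriptional regulator that binds ATF-like sites and represses or activates target promoters). The 4,176-nt plasmid is maintained in E. coli through a high-copy ColE1/pUC-type origin and is selected with spectinomycin via the aadA aminoglycoside adenylyltransferase gene (SmR). The short lacI, lacZα, gentamicin-resistance and integron Pc promoter fragments in the feature table appear to be backbone remnants rather than functional units. The rrnB T1 and T2 terminators lie beyond one end of the cloning site, where they can insulate the insert from read-through transcription.

The NFIL3 coding sequence lies on the reverse strand between two attL recombination sites, annotated by the software as attL2 and attL3. These sites allow LR Clonase to transfer the ORF into any compatible destination vector. The record lists no promoter for the insert, so the plasmid is a shuttle for the ORF, not an expression construct. A T7 promoter sits outside one att site, and M13 primer sites are used for sequencing. The depositor notes that the clone is in the "open" state, with no stop codon directly after the insert, so the ORF can be fused in frame to a C-terminal tag supplied by the destination vector. The "V5" in the name probably refers to such a tag, but no V5 feature is annotated in this plasmid. The construct belongs to the Target Accelerator Plasmid Collection and was used as an overexpression control for gene expression analysis in a high-throughput study of lung cancer somatic mutations.
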