Addgene plasmid #82985: pDONR223_NFIL3_WT_V5
Purpose: Gateway Donor vector containing NFIL3, used as an over expression control for gene expression analysis. Part of the Target Accelerator Plasmid Collection.
Depositing lab: Jesse Boehm & Matthew Meyerson & David Root. Depositing organization: Broad Institute. Publication: High-throughput Phenotyping of Lung Cancer Somatic Mutations. Berger AH, Brooks AN, Wu X, Shrestha Y, Chouinard C, Piccioni F, Bagul M, Kamburov A, Imielinski M, Hogstrom L, Zhu C, Yang X, Pantel S, Sakai R, Watson J, Kaplan N, Campbell JD, Singh S, Root DE, Narayan R, Natoli T, Lahr DL, Tirosh I, Tamayo P, Getz G, Wong B, Doench J, Subramanian A, Golub TR, Meyerson M, Boehm JS. Cancer Cell. 2016 Aug 8;30(2):214-28. doi: 10.1016/j.ccell.2016.06.022. Epub 2016 Jul 28. PubMed 27478040.
Backbone
  Vector backbone: pDONR223
  Backbone manufacturer: Invitrogen
  Vector type: Gateway Entry vector
Growth in bacteria
  Bacterial resistance: Spectinomycin, 50 μg/mL
  Growth temperature: 37°C
  Growth strain: DH5alpha
  Copy number: High Copy
Gene/Insert
  Gene/Insert name: NFIL3 (alt name: NM_005384)
  Species: H. sapiens (human)
  Entrez Gene: NFIL3 (a.k.a. E4BP4, IL3BP1, NF-IL3A, NFIL3A)
  Promoter: None
  Cloning method: Gateway Cloning
  Sequencing primers: 5′ M13pUC-fwd; 3′ M13-Rev
Terms and licenses: Academic/Nonprofit Terms; Industry Terms: Not Available to Industry
Depositor comments: Open state: NO stop codon immediately follows insert
How to cite: pDONR223_NFIL3_WT_V5 was a gift from Jesse Boehm & Matthew Meyerson & David Root (Addgene plasmid # 82985 ; http://n2t.net/addgene:82985 ; RRID:Addgene_82985)
