>Addgene plasmid #82985 | pDONR223_NFIL3_WT_V5 | depositor partial sequence | sequence record 157711 | Insert sequence
ATGCAGCTGAGAAAAATGCAGACCGTCAAAAAGGAGCAGGCGTCTCTTGATGCCAGTAGCAATGTGGACA
AGATGATGGTCCTTAATTCTGCTTTAACGGAAGTGTCAGAAGACTCCACAACAGGTGAGGAGCTGCTTCT
CAGTGAAGGAAGTGTGGGGAAGAACAAATCTTCTGCATGTCGGAGGAAACGGGAATTCATTCCTGATGAA
AAGAAAGATGCTATGTATTGGGAAAAAAGGCGGAAAAATAATGAAGCTGCCAAAAGATCTCGTGAGAAGC
GTCGACTGAATGACCTGGTTTTAGAGAACAAACTAATTGCACTGGGAGAAGAAAACGCCACTTTAAAAGC
TGAGCTGCTTTCACTAAAATTAAAGTTTGGTTTAATTAGCTCCACAGCATATGCTCAAGAGATTCAGAAA
CTCAGTAATTCTACAGCTGTGTACTTTCAAGATTACCAGACTTCCAAATCCAATGTGAGTTCATTTGTGG
ACGAGCACGAACCCTCGATGGTGTCAAGTAGTTGTATTTCTGTCATTAAACACTCTCCACAAAGCTCGCT
GTCCGATGTTTCAGAAGTGTCCTCAGTAGAACACACGCAGGAGAGCTCTGTGCAGGGAAGCTGCAGAAGT
CCTGAAAACAAGTTCCAGATTATCAAGCAAGAGCCGATGGAATTAGAGAGCTACACAAGGGAGCCAAGAG
ATGACCGAGGCTCTTACACAGCGTCCATCTATCAAAACTATATGGGGAATTCTTTCTCTGGGTACTCACA
CTCTCCCCCACTACTGCAAGTCAACCGATCCTCCAGCAACTCCCCGAGAACGTCGGAAACTGATGATGGT
GTGGTAGGAAAGTCATCTGATGGAGAAGACGAGCAACAGGTCCCCAAGGGCCCCATCCATTCTCCAGTTG
AACTCAAGCATGTGCATGCAACTGTGGTTAAAGTTCCAGAAGTGAATTCCTCTGCCTTGCCACACAAGCT
CCGGATCAAAGCCAAAGCCATGCAGATCAAAGTAGAAGCCTTTGATAATGAATTTGAGGCCACGCAAAAA
CTTTCCTCACCTATTGACATGACATCTAAAAGACATTTCGAACTCGAAAAGCATAGTGCCCCAAGTATGG
TACATTCTTCTCTTACTCCTTTCTCAGTGCAAGTGACTAACATTCAAGATTGGTCTCTCAAATCGGAGCA
CTGGCATCAAAAAGAACTGAGTGGCAAAACTCAGAATAGTTTCAAAACTGGAGTTGTTGAAATGAAAGAC
AGTGGCTACAAAGTTTCTGACCCAGAGAACTTGTATTTGAAGCAGGGGATAGCAAACTTATCTGCAGAGG
TTGTCTCACTCAAGAGACTTATAGCCACACAACCAATCTCTGCTTCAGACTCTGGGTAA
